Addgene plasmid #128202: pFH89
Purpose: crRNA backbone for LbCas12a, combine with TaU3 promoter module (pFH33)
Depositing lab: Vladimir Nekrasov. Depositing organization: Rothamsted Research. Publication: A modular cloning toolkit for genome editing in plants. Hahn F, Korolev A, Sanjurjo Loures L, Nekrasov V. BMC Plant Biol. 2020 Apr 23;20(1):179. doi: 10.1186/s12870-020-02388-2. PubMed 32326901.
Backbone
  Vector backbone: pTwist-Kan
  Backbone manufacturer: Twist Biosciences
  Vector type: Plant Expression, CRISPR, Synthetic Biology
Growth in bacteria
  Bacterial resistance: Kanamycin, 50 μg/mL
  Growth temperature: 37°C
  Growth strain: DH5alpha
  Copy number: High Copy
Gene/Insert
  Gene/Insert name: crRNA backbone for LbCas12a, combine with TaU3 promoter module (pFH33)
  Species: Synthetic
Terms and licenses: Academic/Nonprofit Terms; Industry Terms: Not Available to Industry
How to cite: pFH89 was a gift from Vladimir Nekrasov (Addgene plasmid # 128202 ; http://n2t.net/addgene:128202 ; RRID:Addgene_128202)
