[The description below was written by a language model from this plasmid's Addgene catalogue record and pLannotate feature annotations shown in this document.]
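Description:
pFH89 is a small (about 2.8 kb) synthetic module plasmid built on the pTwist-Kan backbone and forms part of a modular cloning toolkit for genome editing in plants. It is propagated in E. coli as a high-copy plasmid through a ColE1/pUC-type origin of replication and is selected with kanamycin via an aminoglycoside phosphotransferase (KanR) gene. A fragment of the pBR322 basis-of-mobility region and an rrnB T1 transcription terminator are also annotated in the backbone.

The catalogued insert is a synthetic crRNA backbone for LbCas12a, the Cas12a nuclease from Lachnospiraceae bacterium. It is intended to be combined with a separate TaU3 promoter module (pFH33), so pFH89 itself supplies the crRNA scaffold rather than a complete expression unit, and the record lists no plant promoter within it. U3 promoters are RNA polymerase III promoters commonly used to drive small guide RNAs, and the "Ta" prefix suggests wheat origin, although the record does not state this.

The automated feature table does not annotate the crRNA scaffold itself. What it picks up instead is a lac cassette, comprising a CAP binding site, lac promoter, lac operator, a pUC18/19-type multiple cloning site and lacZα fragments. Such an arrangement is typical of a blue/white screening dropout that is replaced when a spacer or other part is cloned in, but the record does not describe the assembly scheme or the restriction sites used. The construct serves as a building block for assembling Cas12a guide expression cassettes for plant genome editing.
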