Features (pLannotate 1.2.2; 12 found; start..end, strand, type, name):
     42..84      +  CDS            lacI (fragment): lac repressor; lacI; The lac repressor binds to the lac operator to inhibit transcription in E. coli. This inhibition can be relieved by adding lactose or isopropyl-β-D-thiogalactopyranoside (IPTG).
     97..118     +  protein_bind   CAP binding site: CAP binding activates transcription in the presence of cAMP. E. coli catabolite activator protein
    133..163     +  promoter       lac promoter: promoter for the E. coli lac operon
    171..187     +  protein_bind   lac operator: The lac repressor binds to the lac operator to inhibit transcription in E. coli. This inhibition can be relieved by adding lactose or isopropyl-β-D-thiogalactopyranoside (IPTG). lac repressor encoded by lacI
    224..280     -  misc_feature   MCS: pUC18/19 multiple cloning site
    277..434     +  CDS            lacZα (fragment): LacZα fragment of β-galactosidase; lacZ fragment
    440..539     -  misc_feature   bom (fragment): basis of mobility region from pBR322
    893..1481    -  rep_origin     ori: high-copy-number ColE1/pMB1/pBR322/pUC origin of replication
   1617..2432    -  CDS            KanR: aminoglycoside phosphotransferase; aph(3')-Ia; confers resistance to kanamycin in bacteria or G418 (Geneticin®) in eukaryotes
   2548..2570    +  misc_feature   MCS (fragment): pBluescript multiple cloning site
   2570..2616    +  terminator     rrnB T1 terminator: transcription terminator T1 from the E. coli rrnB gene
   2718..2761    -  CDS            lacZα (fragment): LacZα fragment of β-galactosidase; lacZ fragment
>Addgene plasmid #128202 | pFH89 | addgene full sequence | sequence record 252918 | Addgene NGS Result
GGGTCTCAAGCATAATTTCTACTAAGTGTAGATTTGTCTTCGCAGCTGGCACGACAGGTTTCCCGACTGG
AAAGCGGGCAGTGAGCGCAACGCAATTAATGTGAGTTAGCTCACTCATTAGGCACCCCAGGCTTTACACT
TTATGCTTCCGGCTCGTATGTTGTGTGGAATTGTGAGCGGATAACAATTTCACACAGGAAACAGCTATGA
CCATGATTACGCCAAGCTTGCATGCCTGCAGGTCGACTCTAGAGGATCCCCGGGTACCGAGCTCGAATTC
ACTGGCCGTCGTTTTACAACGTCGTGACTGGGAAAACCCTGGCGTTACCCAACTTAATCGCCTTGCAGCA
CATCCCCCTTTCGCCAGCTGGCGTAATAGCGAAGAGGCCCGCACCGATCGCCCTTCCCAACAGTTGCGCA
GCCTGAATGGCGAATGGCGCCTGATGCGGTATTTTCTCCTTACGCATCTGTGCGGTATTTCACACCGCAT
ATGGTGCACTCTCAGTACAATCTGCTCTGATGCCGCATAGTTAAGCCAGCCCCGACACCCGCCAACACCC
GCTGACGCGCCCTGACGGGCTTGTCTGCTCCCGGCATCCGCTTACAGACAAGCTGTGACGAAGACAATTT
TTTTTTCGCTTGAGACCGAGGCTAGGTGGAGGCTCAGTGATGATAAGTCTGCGATGGTGGATGCATGTGT
CATGGTCATAGCTGTTTCCTGTGTGAAATTGTTATCCGCTCAGAGGGCACAATCCTATTCCGCGCTATCC
GACAATCTCCAAGACATTAGGTGGAGTTCAGTTCGGCGTATGGCATATGTCGCTGGAAAGAACATGTGAG
CAAAAGGCCAGCAAAAGGCCAGGAACCGTAAAAAGGCCGCGTTGCTGGCGTTTTTCCATAGGCTCCGCCC
CCCTGACGAGCATCACAAAAATCGACGCTCAAGTCAGAGGTGGCGAAACCCGACAGGACTATAAAGATAC
CAGGCGTTTCCCCCTGGAAGCTCCCTCGTGCGCTCTCCTGTTCCGACCCTGCCGCTTACCGGATACCTGT
CCGCCTTTCTCCCTTCGGGAAGCGTGGCGCTTTCTCATAGCTCACGCTGTAGGTATCTCAGTTCGGTGTA
GGTCGTTCGCTCCAAGCTGGGCTGTGTGCACGAACCCCCCGTTCAGCCCGACCGCTGCGCCTTATCCGGT
AACTATCGTCTTGAGTCCAACCCGGTAAGACACGACTTATCGCCACTGGCAGCAGCCACTGGTAACAGGA
TTAGCAGAGCGAGGTATGTAGGCGGTGCTACAGAGTTCTTGAAGTGGTGGCCTAACTACGGCTACACTAG
AAGAACAGTATTTGGTATCTGCGCTCTGCTGAAGCCAGTTACCTTCGGAAAAAGAGTTGGTAGCTCTTGA
TCCGGCAAACAAACCACCGCTGGTAGCGGTGGTTTTTTTGTTTGCAAGCAGCAGATTACGCGCAGAAAAA
AAGGATCTCAAGAAGATCCTTTGATCTTTTCTACGGGGTCTGACGCTCTATTCAACAAAGCCGCCGTCCC
GTCAAGTCAGCGTAAATGGGTAGGGGGCTTCAAATCGTCCGCTCTGCCAGTGTTACAACCAATTAACAAA
TTCTGATTAGAAAAACTCATCGAGCATCAAATGAAACTGCAATTTATTCATATCAGGATTATCAATACCA
TATTTTTGAAAAAGCCGTTTCTGTAATGAAGGAGAAAACTCACCGAGGCAGTTCCATAGGATGGCAAGAT
CCTGGTATCGGTCTGCGATTCCGACTCGTCCAACATCAATACAACCTATTAATTTCCCCTCGTCAAAAAT
AAGGTTATCAAGTGAGAAATCACCATGAGTGACGACTGAATCCGGTGAGAATGGCAAAAGCTTATGCATT
TCTTTCCAGACTTGTTCAACAGGCCAGCCATTACGCTCGTCATCAAAATCACTCGCATCAACCAAACCGT
TATTCATTCGTGATTGCGCCTGAGCGAGACGAAATACGCGATCGCTGTTAAAAGGACAATTACAAACAGG
AATCGAATGCAACCGGCGCAGGAACACTGCCAGCGCATCAACAATATTTTCACCTGAATCAGGATATTCT
TCTAATACCTGGAATGCTGTTTTCCCGGGGATCGCAGTGGTGAGTAACCATGCATCATCAGGAGTACGGA
TAAAATGCTTGATGGTCGGAAGAGGCATAAATTCCGTCAGCCAGTTTAGTCTGACCATCTCATCTGTAAC
ATCATTGGCAACGCTACCTTTGCCATGTTTCAGAAACAACTCTGGCGCATCGGGCTTCCCATACAATCGA
TAGATTGTCGCACCTGATTGCCCGACATTATCGCGAGCCCATTTATACCCATATAAATCAGCATCCATGT
TGGAATTTAATCGCGGCCTCGAGCAAGACGTTTCCCGTTGAATATGGCTCATAACACCCCTTGTATTACT
GTTTATGTAAGCAGACAGTTTTATTGTTCATGATGATATATTTTTATCTTGTGCAATGTAACATCAGAGA
TTTTGAGACACAACGTGGCTTTCCCCCGCCGCTCTAGAACTAGTGGATCCAAATAAAACGAAAGGCTCAG
TCGAAAGACTGGGCCTTTCGTTTTATCTGTTGTTTGTCGCATTATACGAGACGTCCAGGTTGGGATACCT
GAAACAAAACCCATCGTACGGCCAAGGAAGTCTCCAATAACTGTGATCCACCACAAGCGCCAGGGTTTTC
CCAGTCACGACGTTGTAAAACGACGGCCAGTCATGCATAATCCGCACGCATCTGGAATAAGGAAGTGCCA
TTCCGCCTGACCT
